Addgene plasmid #44799: pFSBC35
Depositing lab: Christopher Marx. Depositing organization: Harvard University. Publication: FREQ-Seq: a rapid, cost-effective, sequencing-based method to determine allele frequencies directly from mixed populations. Chubiz LM, Lee MC, Delaney NF, Marx CJ. PLoS One. 2012;7(10):e47959. doi: 10.1371/journal.pone.0047959. Epub 2012 Oct 31. PubMed 23118913.
Backbone
  Vector backbone: pUC19
Growth in bacteria
  Bacterial resistance: Ampicillin, 100 μg/mL
  Growth temperature: 37°C
  Growth strain: DH10B
  Copy number: High Copy
Gene/Insert
  Gene/Insert name: FREQ-Seq Barcode: AAGTAG
  Species: Synthetic
  Cloning method: Unknown
  Sequencing primers: 5′ pBR322ori-F
Terms and licenses: Academic/Nonprofit Terms; Industry Terms: Not Available to Industry
Depositor comments: These plasmids are used to generate bridging primers with Illumina-compatible barcodes for allele frequency sequencing (FREQ-Seq). Similar to RNA-Seq, the FREQ-Seq method can rapidly determine allele frequencies directly from mixed populations with minimal library preparation.
How to cite: pFSBC35 was a gift from Christopher Marx (Addgene plasmid # 44799 ; http://n2t.net/addgene:44799 ; RRID:Addgene_44799)
