[The description below was written by a language model from this plasmid's Addgene catalogue record and pLannotate feature annotations shown in this document.]
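Description:
pFSBC35 is a small (about 2.4 kb), high-copy bacterial plasmid built on a pUC19 backbone that serves as a template carrier for one member of the FREQ-Seq barcode set. It is propagated in E. coli through the ColE1/pMB1-type pUC origin of replication and selected with ampicillin via the β-lactamase (AmpR) gene driven by its native bla promoter. These two elements are the only intact functional features detected in the annotated sequence. The remaining hits are short fragments of lacI, lacZα, the pBR322 bom region and rop, which are remnants of the pUC lineage rather than working genes. The small overall size and the truncated lacZα suggest that much of the usual pUC19 lac region is absent, so blue/white screening should not be assumed.

The payload is a short synthetic insert carrying a specific six-nucleotide FREQ-Seq barcode that distinguishes this plasmid from its siblings in the series. The automated feature table does not annotate the barcode or any adapter sequence, so its exact position and flanking elements are not defined by the record, and the cloning method is listed as unknown. There is no expression cassette, promoter or reporter associated with the insert, which functions purely as a DNA template.

According to the depositor, plasmids of this series are used to generate bridging primers bearing Illumina-compatible barcodes. These primers support FREQ-Seq, a sequencing-based approach that measures allele frequencies directly from mixed populations with minimal library preparation. The different barcodes presumably allow multiple samples to be distinguished when sequenced together.
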