Features (pLannotate 1.2.2; 7 found; start..end, strand, type, name):
      1..93      +  CDS            lacI (fragment): lac repressor; lacI; The lac repressor binds to the lac operator to inhibit transcription in E. coli. This inhibition can be relieved by adding lactose or isopropyl-β-D-thiogalactopyranoside (IPTG).
    173..189     -  CDS            lacZα (fragment): LacZα fragment of β-galactosidase; lacZ fragment
    189..268     -  misc_feature   bom (fragment): basis of mobility region from pBR322
    370..405     -  CDS            rop (fragment): Rop protein, which maintains plasmids at low copy number; rop
    500..604     +  promoter       AmpR promoter: bla
    605..1465    +  CDS            AmpR: β-lactamase; bla; confers resistance to ampicillin, carbenicillin, and related antibiotics
   1636..2224    +  rep_origin     ori: high-copy-number ColE1/pMB1/pBR322/pUC origin of replication
>Addgene plasmid #44799 | pFSBC35 | depositor full sequence | sequence record 61407 | pFSBC35 sequence 2406 bps
GCGCCCAATACGCAAACCGCCTCTCCCCGCGCGTTGGCCGATTCATTAATGCAGCTGGCACGACAGGTTT
CCCGACTGGAAAGCGGGCAGTGAGCGCAACGCAATTAAAATGATACGGCGACCACCGAGATCTACACTCT
TTCCCTACACGACGCTCTTCCGATCTAAGTAGGTAAAACGACGGCCAGTTACGCATCTGTGCGGTATTTC
ACACCGCATATGGTGCACTCTCAGTACAATCTGCTCTGATGCCGCATAGTTAAGCCAGCCCCGACACCCG
CCAACACCCGCTGACGCGCCCTGACGGGCTTGTCTGCTCCCGGCATCCGCTTACAGACAAGCTGTGACCG
TCTCCGGGAGCTGCATGTGTCAGAGGTTTTCACCGTCATCACCGAAACGCGCGAGACGAAAGGGCCTCGT
GATACGCCTATTTTTATAGGTTAATGTCATGATAATAATGGTTTCTTAGACGTCAGGTGGCACTTTTCGG
GGAAATGTGCGCGGAACCCCTATTTGTTTATTTTTCTAAATACATTCAAATATGTATCCGCTCATGAGAC
AATAACCCTGATAAATGCTTCAATAATATTGAAAAAGGAAGAGTATGAGTATTCAACATTTCCGTGTCGC
CCTTATTCCCTTTTTTGCGGCATTTTGCCTTCCTGTTTTTGCTCACCCAGAAACGCTGGTGAAAGTAAAA
GATGCTGAAGATCAGTTGGGTGCACGAGTGGGTTACATCGAACTGGATCTCAACAGCGGTAAGATCCTTG
AGAGTTTTCGCCCCGAAGAACGTTTTCCAATGATGAGCACTTTTAAAGTTCTGCTATGTGGCGCGGTATT
ATCCCGTATTGACGCCGGGCAAGAGCAACTCGGTCGCCGCATACACTATTCTCAGAATGACTTGGTTGAG
TACTCACCAGTCACAGAAAAGCATCTTACGGATGGCATGACAGTAAGAGAATTATGCAGTGCTGCCATAA
CCATGAGTGATAACACTGCGGCCAACTTACTTCTGACAACGATCGGAGGACCGAAGGAGCTAACCGCTTT
TTTGCACAACATGGGGGATCATGTAACTCGCCTTGATCGTTGGGAACCGGAGCTGAATGAAGCCATACCA
AACGACGAGCGTGACACCACGATGCCTGTAGCAATGGCAACAACGTTGCGCAAACTATTAACTGGCGAAC
TACTTACTCTAGCTTCCCGGCAACAATTAATAGACTGGATGGAGGCGGATAAAGTTGCAGGACCACTTCT
GCGCTCGGCCCTTCCGGCTGGCTGGTTTATTGCTGATAAATCTGGAGCCGGTGAGCGTGGGTCTCGCGGT
ATCATTGCAGCACTGGGGCCAGATGGTAAGCCCTCCCGTATCGTAGTTATCTACACGACGGGGAGTCAGG
CAACTATGGATGAACGAAATAGACAGATCGCTGAGATAGGTGCCTCACTGATTAAGCATTGGTAACTGTC
AGACCAAGTTTACTCATATATACTTTAGATTGATTTAAAACTTCATTTTTAATTTAAAAGGATCTAGGTG
AAGATCCTTTTTGATAATCTCATGACCAAAATCCCTTAACGTGAGTTTTCGTTCCACTGAGCGTCAGACC
CCGTAGAAAAGATCAAAGGATCTTCTTGAGATCCTTTTTTTCTGCGCGTAATCTGCTGCTTGCAAACAAA
AAAACCACCGCTACCAGCGGTGGTTTGTTTGCCGGATCAAGAGCTACCAACTCTTTTTCCGAAGGTAACT
GGCTTCAGCAGAGCGCAGATACCAAATACTGTTCTTCTAGTGTAGCCGTAGTTAGGCCACCACTTCAAGA
ACTCTGTAGCACCGCCTACATACCTCGCTCTGCTAATCCTGTTACCAGTGGCTGCTGCCAGTGGCGATAA
GTCGTGTCTTACCGGGTTGGACTCAAGACGATAGTTACCGGATAAGGCGCAGCGGTCGGGCTGAACGGGG
GGTTCGTGCACACAGCCCAGCTTGGAGCGAACGACCTACACCGAACTGAGATACCTACAGCGTGAGCTAT
GAGAAAGCGCCACGCTTCCCGAAGGGAGAAAGGCGGACAGGTATCCGGTAAGCGGCAGGGTCGGAACAGG
AGAGCGCACGAGGGAGCTTCCAGGGGGAAACGCCTGGTATCTTTATAGTCCTGTCGGGTTTCGCCACCTC
TGACTTGAGCGTCGATTTTTGTGATGCTCGTCAGGGGGGCGGAGCCTATGGAAAAACGCCAGCAACGCGG
CCTTTTTACGGTTCCTGGCCTTTTGCTGGCCTTTTGCTCACATGTTCTTTCCTGCGTTATCCCCTGATTC
TGTGGATAACCGTATTACCGCCTTTGAGTGAGCTGATACCGCTCGCCGCAGCCGAACGACCGAGCGCAGC
GAGTCAGTGAGCGAGGAAGCGGAAGA
