>Addgene plasmid #44799 | pFSBC35 | addgene partial sequence | sequence record 63009 | pBR322ori-F 5'-GGGAAACGCCTGGTATCTTT-3'
GATTTTTGTGATGCTCGTCAGGGGGGCGGAGCCTATGGAAAAACGCCAGCAACGCGGCCTTTTTACGGTT
CCTGGCCTTTTGCTGGCCTTTTGCTCACATGTTCTTTCCTGCGTTATCCCCTGATTCTGTGGATAACCGT
ATTACCGCCTTTGAGTGAGCTGATACCGCTCGCCGCAGCCGAACGACCGAGCGCAGCGAGTCAGTGAGCG
AGGAAGCGGAAGAGCGCCCAATACGCAAACCGCCTCTCCCCGCGCGTTGGCCGATTCATTAATGCAGCTG
GCACGACAGGTTTCCCGACTGGAAAGCGGGCAGTGAGCGCAACGCAATTAAAATGATACGGCGACCACCG
AGATCTACACTCTTTCCCTACACGACGCTCTTCCGATCTAAGTAGGTAAAACGACGGCCAGTTACGCATC
TGTGCGGTATTTCACACCGCATATGGTGCACTCTCAGTACAATCTGCTCTGATGCCGCATAGTTAAGCCA
GCCCCGACACCCGCCAACACCCGCTGACGCGCCCTGACGGGCTTGTCTGCTCCCGGCATCCGCTTACAGA
CAAGCTGTGACCGTCTCCGGGAGCTGCATGTGTCAGAGGTTTTCACCGTCATCACCGAAACGCGCGAGAC
GAAAGGGCCTCGTGATACGCCTATTTTTATAGGTTAATGTCATGATAATAATGGTTTCTTAGACGTCAGG
TGGCACTTTTCGGGGAAATGTGCGCGGAACCCCTATTTGTTTATTTTTCTAAATACATTCAAATATGTAT
CCGCTCATGAGACAATAACCCTGATAAATGCTTCAATAATATTGAAAAAG
